>Addgene plasmid #128852 | pJ211_rha_WT_med | addgene full sequence | sequence record 271728 | Addgene NGS Result
CAGAAGTGAAACGCCGTAGCGCCGATGGTAGTGTGGGGACTCCCCATGCGAGAGTAGGGAACTGCCAGGC
ATCAAATAAAACGAAAGGCTCAGTCGAAAGACTGGGCCTTTCGCCCGGGCTAATTAGGGGGTGTCGCCCT
TCGCTGAAGTCGACCACCACAATTCAGCAAATTGTGAACATCATCACGTTCATCTTTCCCTGGTTGCCAA
TGGCCCATTTTCCTGTCAGTAACGAGAAGGTCGCGTATTCAGGCGCTTTTTAGACTGGTCGTAATGAAAT
TCAGCAGGATCACACCATGGCACAAGTCATTAATACCAACAGCCTCTCGCTGATCACTCAAAATAATATC
AACAAGAACCAGTCTGCGCTGTCGAGTTCTATCGAGCGTCTGTCTTCTGGCTTGCGTATTAACAGCGCGA
AGGATGACGCAGCGGGTCAGGCGATTGCTAACCGTTTCACCTCTAACATTAAAGGCCTGACTCAGGCGGC
CCGTAACGCCAACGACGGTATCTCCGTTGCGCAGACCACCGAAGGCGCGCTGTCCGAAATCAACAACAAC
TTACAGCGTGTGCGTGAACTGACGGTACAGGCCACTACCGGTACTAACTCTGAGTCTGATCTGTCTTCTA
TCCAGGACGAAATTAAATCCCGTCTGGATGAAATTGACCGCGTATCTGGTCAGACCCAGTTCAACGGCGT
GAACGTGCTGGCAAAAAATGGCTCCATGAAAATCCAGGTTGGCGCAAATGATAACCAGACTATCACTATC
GATCTGAAGCAGATTGATGCTAAAACTCTTGGCCTTGATGGTTTTAGCGTTAAAAATAACGATACAGTTA
CCACTAGTGCTCCAGTAACTGCTTTTGGTGCTACCACCACAAACAATATTAAACTTACTGGAATTACCCT
TTCTACGGAAGCAGCCACTGATACTGGCGGAACTAACCCAGCTTCAATTGAGGGTGTTTATACTGATAAT
GGTAATGATTACTATGCGAAAATCACCGGTGGTGATAACGATGGGAAGTATTACGCAGTAACAGTTGCTA
ATGATGGTACAGTGACAATGGCGACTGGAGCAACGGCAAATGCAACTGTAACTGATGCAAATACTACTAA
AGCTACAACTATCACTTCAGGCGGTACACCTGTTCAGATTGATAATACTGCAGGTTCCGCAACTGCCAAC
CTTGGTGCTGTTAGCTTAGTAAAACTGCAGGATTCCAAGGGTAATGATACCGATACATATGCGCTTAAAG
ATACAAATGGCAATCTTTACGCTGCGGATGTGAATGAAACTACTGGTGCTGTTTCTGTTAAAACTATTAC
CTATACTGACTCTTCCGGTGCCGCCAGTTCTCCAACCGCGGTCAAACTGGGCGGAGATGATGGCAAAACA
GAAGTGGTCGATATTGATGGTAAAACATACGATTCTGCCGATTTAAATGGCGGTAATCTGCAAACAGGTT
TGACTGCTGGTGGTGAGGCTCTGACTGCTGTTGCAAATGGTAAAACCACGGATCCGCTGAAAGCGCTGGA
CGATGCTATCGCATCTGTAGACAAATTCCGTTCTTCCCTCGGTGCGGTGCAAAACCGTCTGGATTCCGCG
GTTACCAACCTGAACAACACCACTACCAACCTGTCTGAAGCGCAGTCCCGTATTCAGGACGCCGACTATG
CGACCGAAGTGTCCAATATGTCGAAAGCGCAGATCATCCAGCAGGCCGGTAACTCCGTGTTGGCAAAAGC
TAACCAGGTACCGCAGCAGGTTCTGTCTCTGCTGCAGGGTTAAGAATTCTGATCACACTGGCTACCTTTG
GGTGGCCTTTTTTTATCGTCAAAAGGGCGACACAAAAGGTATTCTAAATGCATAATAAATACTGATAACA
TCTTATAGTTTGTATTATATTTTGTATTATCGTTGACATGTATAATTTTGATATCAAAAACTGATTTTCC
CTTTATTATTTTCGAGATTTATTTTCTTAATTCTCTTTAACAAACTAGAAATATTGTATATACAAAAAAT
CATAAATAATAGATGAATAGTTTAATTATAGGTGTTCATCAATCGAAAAAGCAACGTATCTTATTTAAAG
TGCGTTGCTTTTTTCTCATTTATAAGGTTAAATAATTCTCATATATCAAGCAAAGTGACAGGCGCCCTTA
AATATTCTGACAAATGCTCTTTCCCTAAACTCCCCCCATAAAAAAACCCGCCGAAGCGGGTTTTTACGTT
ATTTGCGGATTAACGATTACTCGTTATCAGAACCGCCCAGGATGCCTGGCAGTTCCCTACTCTCGCCGCT
GCGCTCGGTCGTTCGGCTGCGGGACCTCAGCGCTAGCGGAGTGTATACTGGCTTACTATGTTGGCACTGA
TGAGGGTGTCAGTGAAGTGCTTCATGTGGCAGGAGAAAAAAGGCTGCACCGGTGCGTCAGCAGAATATGT
GATACAGGATATATTCCGCTTCCTCGCTCACTGACTCGCTACGCTCGGTCGTTCGACTGCGGCGAGCGGA
AATGGCTTACGAACGGGGCGGAGATTTCCTGGAAGATGCCAGGAAGATACTTAACAGGGAAGTGAGAGGG
CCGCGGCAAAGCCGTTTTTCCATAGGCTCCGCCCCCCTGACAAGCATCACGAAATCTGACGCTCAAATCA
GTGGTGGCGAAACCCGACAGGACTATAAAGATACCAGGCGTTTCCCCCTGGCGGCTCCCTCGTGCGCTCT
CCTGTTCCTGCCTTTCGGTTTACCGGTGTCATTCCGCTGTTATGGCCGCGTTTGTCTCATTCCACGCCTG
ACACTCAGTTCCGGGTAGGCAGTTCGCTCCAAGCTGGACTGTATGCACGAACCCCCCGTTCAGTCCGACC
GCTGCGCCTTATCCGGTAACTATCGTCTTGAGTCCAACCCGGAAAGACATGCAAAAGCACCACTGGCAGC
AGCCACTGGTAATTGATTTAGAGGAGTTAGTCTTGAAGTCATGCGCCGGTTAAGGCTAAACTGAAAGGAC
AAGTTTTGGTGACTGCGCTCCTCCAAGCCAGTTACCTCGGTTCAAAGAGTTGGTAGCTCAGAGAACCTTC
GAAAAACCGCCCTGCAAGGCGGTTTTTTCGTTTTCAGAGCAAGAGATTACGCGCAGACCAAAACGATCTC
AAGAAGATCATCTTATTAAGCTTAGAAAAACTCATCGAGCATCAAATGAAATTGCAATTTATTCATATCA
GGATTATCAATACCATATTTTTGAAAAAGCCGTTTCTGTAATGAAGGAGAAAACTCACCGAGGCAGTTCC
ATAGGATGGCAAGATCCTGGTATCGGTCTGCGATTCCGACTCGTCCAACATCAATACAACCTATTAATTT
CCCCTCGTCAAAAATAAGGTTATCAAGTGAGAAATCACCATGAGTGACGACTGAATCCGGTGAGAATGGC
AAAAGTTTATGCATTTCTTTCCAGACTTGTTCAACAGGCCAGCCATTACGCTCGTCATCAAAATCACTCG
CATCAACCAAACCGTTATTCATTCGTGATTGCGCCTGAGCGAGGCGAAATACGCGATCGCTGTTAAAAGG
ACAATTACAAACAGGAATCGAGTGCAACCGGCGCAGGAACACTGCCAGCGCATCAACAATATTTTCACCT
GAATCAGGATATTCTTCTAATACCTGGAACGCTGTTTTTCCGGGGATCGCAGTGGTGAGTAACCATGCAT
CATCAGGAGTACGGATAAAATGCTTGATGGTCGGAAGTGGCATAAATTCCGTCAGCCAGTTTAGTCTGAC
CATCTCATCTGTAACATCATTGGCAACGCTACCTTTGCCATGTTTCAGAAACAACTCTGGCGCATCGGGC
TTCCCATACAAGCGATAGATTGTCGCACCTGATTGCCCGACATTATCGCGAGCCCATTTATACCCATATA
AATCAGCATCCATGTTGGAATTTAATCGCGGCCTCGACGTTTCCCGTTGAATATGGCTCATATTCTTCCT
TTTTCAATATTATTGAAGCATTTATCAGGGTTATTGTCTCATGAGCGGATACATATTTGAATGTATTTAG
AAAAATAAACAAATAGGGGTCAGTGTTACAACCAATTAACCAATTCTGAACATTATCGCGAGCCCATTTA
TACCTGAATATGGCTCATAACACCCCTTGTTTGCCTGGCGGCAGTAGCGCGGTGGTCCCACCTGACCCCA
TGCCGAACT
Features (pLannotate 1.2.2; 10 found; start..end, strand, type, name):
     73..113     +  terminator     rrnB T1 terminator (fragment): transcription terminator T1 from the E. coli rrnB gene
    155..273     +  promoter       rhaB promoter: promoter of the E. coli rhaBAD operon, conferring tight induction with L-rhamnose and repression with D-glucose in the presence of RhaR and RhaS (Giacalone et al., 2006)
    297..1790    +  CDS            fliC: FLIC_ECOLI - Also known as flaF, hag. Experimental evidence at protein level: Swiss-Prot protein existence level 1. Flagellin is the subunit protein which polymerizes to form the filaments of bacterial flagella. From Escherichia coli (strain K12).
   2339..2365    +  misc_feature   bom (fragment): basis of mobility region from pBR322
   2464..2519    -  rep_origin     RSF ori (fragment): Plasmids containing the RSF 1030 origin of replication can be propagated in E. coli cells that contain additional plasmids with compatible origins.
   2607..3152    -  rep_origin     p15A ori: Plasmids containing the medium-copy-number p15A origin of replication can be propagated in E. coli cells that contain a second plasmid with the ColE1 origin.
   3172..3981    -  CDS            KanR: aminoglycoside phosphotransferase; aph(3')-Ia; confers resistance to kanamycin in bacteria or G418 (Geneticin®) in eukaryotes
   3984..4080    -  promoter       AmpR promoter (fragment): bla
   4110..4134    -  CDS            KanR (fragment): aminoglycoside phosphotransferase; aph(3')-Ia; confers resistance to kanamycin in bacteria or G418 (Geneticin®) in eukaryotes
   4163..69      +  ncRNA          5S rRNA (across the origin): Accession: RF00001 - 5S ribosomal RNA
