[The description below was written by a language model from this plasmid's Addgene catalogue record and pLannotate feature annotations shown in this document.]
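Description:
pJ211_rha_WT_med is a bacterial expression plasmid built on the commercial pJ211 backbone (about 2.5 kb without insert; 4,209 nt in the sequenced record) for rhamnose-inducible production of Escherichia coli flagellin. It replicates from a p15A origin, a medium-copy replicon compatible with ColE1-type plasmids. This matches the "med" in the name and the stated purpose, although the catalogue's copy-number field lists it as low copy. Selection is by kanamycin, through an aph(3')-Ia aminoglycoside phosphotransferase gene that lies directly downstream of a fragment annotated as the AmpR (bla) promoter, which probably drives it. The annotation also picks up short fragments resembling a pBR322 bom site, the RSF1030 origin and a second piece of KanR. These are partial matches and are unlikely to be functional elements.

The payload is the wild-type fliC gene (also called hag or flaF; about 1.5 kb) from E. coli K-12. It encodes the flagellin subunit that polymerises to form the flagellar filament. It sits just downstream of the rhaB promoter from the rhaBAD operon, which is induced by L-rhamnose and repressed by D-glucose. That regulation depends on the activators RhaS and RhaR, and no gene for either is annotated on the plasmid, so they presumably come from the host chromosome. A 5S rRNA match and a fragment of the rrnB T1 terminator lie upstream of the promoter, probably insulating the cassette from read-through transcription. No terminator is annotated after fliC.

According to the record, the plasmid belongs to a study that varied promoter, copy number and induction strength to find conditions under which plasmid-borne flagellin restores wild-type motility to flagellin-knockout E. coli.
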