Addgene plasmid #128852: pJ211_rha_WT_med
Purpose: Medium copy number plasmid for expression of E. coli flagellin from a rhamnose-inducible promoter
Depositing lab: Mark Pallen. Depositing organization: Quadram Institute Bioscience. Publication: Restoration of wild-type motility to flagellin-knockout Escherichia coli by varying promoter, copy number and induction strength in plasmid-based expression of flagellin. Thomson NM, Pallen MJ. Curr Res Biotechnol. 2020 Nov;2:45-52. doi: 10.1016/j.crbiot.2020.03.001. PubMed 33381753.
Backbone
  Vector backbone: pJ211
  Backbone manufacturer: ATUM
  Backbone size w/o insert (bp): 2500
  Vector type: Bacterial Expression
Growth in bacteria
  Bacterial resistance: Kanamycin, 50 μg/mL
  Growth temperature: 37°C
  Growth strain: DH5alpha
  Copy number: Low Copy
Gene/Insert
  Gene/Insert name: Flagellin
  Species: E. coli
  Insert size (bp): 1497
Terms and licenses: Academic/Nonprofit Terms; Industry Terms: Not Available to Industry
How to cite: pJ211_rha_WT_med was a gift from Mark Pallen (Addgene plasmid # 128852 ; http://n2t.net/addgene:128852 ; RRID:Addgene_128852)
